Addgene plasmid #11243: Ftz
Depositing lab: Robin Reed. Depositing organization: Harvard Medical School. Publication: Splicing is required for rapid and efficient mRNA export in metazoans. Luo MJ, Reed R. Proc Natl Acad Sci U S A. 1999 Dec 21. 96(26):14937-42. 10.1073/pnas.96.26.14937 PubMed 10611316.
Backbone
  Vector backbone: pSP65
  Backbone manufacturer: Promega
  Backbone size w/o insert (bp): 3000
  Vector type: Bacterial Expression
Growth in bacteria
  Bacterial resistance: Ampicillin, 100 μg/mL
  Growth temperature: 37°C
  Growth strain: DH5alpha
  Copy number: High Copy
Gene/Insert
  Gene/Insert name: Ftz (alt name: Fushi tarazu pre-mRNA)
  Species: D. melanogaster (fly)
  Entrez Gene: ftz (a.k.a. Dmel_CG2047, BG:DS07876.1, CG2047, Dm-Ftz, Dm-ftz, DmFtz, Dmel\CG2047, Dmftz, FTZ, Ftz, Ual, l(3)84Ag)
  Cloning method: Restriction Enzyme; 3′ cloning site XhoI (unknown if destroyed)
  Sequencing primers: 5′ T7
Terms and licenses: Academic/Nonprofit Terms; Industry Terms: Not Available to Industry
Depositor comments: Reed lab clone #404.
How to cite: Ftz was a gift from Robin Reed (Addgene plasmid # 11243 ; http://n2t.net/addgene:11243 ; RRID:Addgene_11243)
