[The description below was written by a language model from this plasmid's Addgene catalogue record.]
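Description:
Ftz is a small bacterial plasmid built on the pSP65 backbone (about 3 kb without insert), a classic in vitro transcription vector. It is catalogued as a bacterial expression vector, is maintained at high copy number in standard E. coli cloning strains, and is selected with ampicillin. No feature table accompanies the record, so the exact positions of the origin, resistance gene and promoter cannot be confirmed here.

The insert is the Drosophila melanogaster fushi tarazu (ftz) gene in its pre-mRNA form, meaning the intron-containing version of the transcript rather than a spliced cDNA. It was introduced by restriction cloning, with XhoI recorded as the 3′ cloning site; the 5′ site and the insert size are not stated. pSP65-type vectors generally carry a phage SP6 promoter upstream of the polylinker for run-off synthesis of RNA from a linearised template, yet the record lists T7 as the 5′ sequencing primer. The promoter actually driving transcription of the insert is therefore not clearly documented and should be verified against sequence. No tags, reporters or eukaryotic regulatory elements are recorded.

The associated publication addresses the link between splicing and rapid, efficient mRNA export in metazoans. This fits use of the plasmid as a template for producing a defined ftz pre-mRNA substrate for splicing and nuclear export studies, rather than for expressing Ftz protein in bacteria.
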