>Addgene plasmid #11243 | Ftz | addgene partial sequence | sequence record 18120 | T7 5'-TAATACGACTCACTATAGGG-3'
TCTACTCGCCCAGTCGCAGACGCAGAAGCTGAAGAATGGCGACTTTGCCACCCCTCCGCCAACCACGCCC
ACCTCTCTGCCGCCCCTCGAAGGCATCAGCACGCCACCCCAATCGCCGGGGGAGAAATCGTCGTCAGCTG
TCAGCCAGGAGATCAATCATCGAATTGTGACAGCCCCGAATGGAGCCGGCGATTTCAATTGGTCGCACAT
CGAGGAGACTTTGGCATCAGGTAGGCATCACACACGATTAACAACCCCTAAAAATACACTTTGAAAATAT
TGAAAATATGTTTTTGTATACATTTTTGATATTTTCAAACAATACGCAGTTATAAAACTCATTAGCTAAC
CCATTTTTTCTTTGCTTATGCTTACAGATTGCAAAGACTCGAAACGCACCCGTCAGACGTACACCCGCTA
CCAGACCCTGGAGCTCGAGAAGGAGTTCCACTTCAATAGATACATCACCCGGCGTCGTCGCATCGATATC
GCCAATGCCCTGAGCCTGAGCGAAAGGCAGATCAAGATCCCCGGGCGAGCTCGAATTCCGTGTATTCTAT
AGTGTCACCTAAATCGTATGTGTATGATACATAAGGTTATGTATTAATTGTAGCCGCGTTCTAACGACAA
TATGTACAAGCCTAATTGTGTAGCATCTGGCTTACTGAAGCAGACCCTATCATCTCTCTCGTAAACTGCC
GTCAGAGTCGGTTTGGTTGGACGAACCTTCTGAGTTTCT
